>Addgene plasmid #223471 | pEY124 | addgene full sequence | sequence record 441796 | Addgene NGS Result
TCACACAGGAAACAGCTATGACCATGATTACGCCAAGCTGTAAGTTTAAACATGATCTTACTAACTAACT
ATTCTCATTTAAATTTTCAGAGCTTAAAAATGGCTGAAATCACTCACAACGATGGATACGCTAACAACTT
GGAAATGAAATAAGCTTGCATGCCTGCAGTGATATTCCACACTACGCAATCAACTCTGGTCAAAACTTCG
GAGTAGACAACTACGACATTGGAACTTTAAACCTGGCGGATCAATTCAGTGGAGAAACTACTGATTGTAT
TCATTAGCAATTTATCGCACTGATCTCTGAAGTTTAATAAATATGCACTTCATTTGCTAAAGTTTAAATG
ATGAACTAGACATAGACATTTAAGGGAATTGCGTCAACATGAATATTATATTTTAGAATTGAAAATAAGT
TTAACTTTGCAATATTATGAAAACAAAAAAAGGAAAAAAGTTTCCAGGAACTGTTTTGATTCCAGATTAT
GATAATATTTGTATTATCCGGAAGTTATGTTCTCCAGTCAAAAACATAACTGTTCACATGACACTTCCTC
CATCTAACACCTTCAGAATAAAATACGTCAGAGTATATGCTGAATAGAACTCTTCTGTGCTAATTGGCTC
ATCGACCTTTGGGATTGTCTGGTCAGAACGCTGACTTCAAGTTCTCCTTTCTGGTTCATTTATTCAGTTT
GAAACCCGGGATTGGCCAAAGGACCCAAAGGTATGTTTCGAATGATACTAACATAACATAGAACATTTTC
AGGAGGACCCTTGCTTGGAGGGTACCGAGCTCAGAAAAAATGACCGCTCCAAAGAAGAAGCGCAAGGTTC
CAGTCGAGAAGATGACTGCCCCAAAAAAGAAACGTAAGGTCCCGCGGATGTCAGAGCTTATTAAGGAGAA
TATGCATATGAAACTGTACATGGAAGGAACCGTGGACAACCATCACTTTAAGTGCACTTCGGAGGGGGAA
GGCAAACCGTACGAGGGCACCCAGACCATGCGAATCAAGGTGGTCGAGGGAGGCCCACTGCCCTTCGCCT
TCGACATTCTGGTAAGTTTAAACATATATATACTAACTAACCCTGATTATTTAAATTTTCAGGCTACTAG
CTTCCTGTACGGCAGCAAGACTTTTATTAATCACACCCAGGGCATCCCGGACTTCTTCAAACAGTCGTTC
CCTGAGGGCTTCACATGGGAGCGTGTGACCACATACGAAGACGGTGGCGTTCTCACCGCTACCCAGGACA
CCAGCCTCCAGGACGGTTGCCTCATATATAATGTGGTAAGTTTAAACAGTTCGGTACTAACTAACCATAC
ATATTTAAATTTTCAGAAGATCCGGGGAGTAAACTTCACATCCAATGGTCCGGTTATGCAGAAGAAAACA
CTCGGCTGGGAGGCCTTCACCGAGACGCTGTATCCGGCTGACGGAGGCCTGGAAGGTCGAAACGACATGG
CCCTGAAGCTCGTCGGCGGTAGCCATCTCATCGCAAACGCTAAGACCACATATAGATCCAAGAAACCGGT
AAGTTTAAACATGATTTTACTAACTAACTAATCTGATTTAAATTTTCAGGCTAAGAACCTTAAAATGCCG
GGAGTCTACTATGTTGACTACAGACTGGAACGGATCAAGGAGGCCAACAACGAGACCTACGTCGAGCAGC
ACGAGGTTGCAGTTGCCAGATACTGCGACCTCCCGAGCAAACTGGGTCACAAGCTTAATCCTAGGATACC
GGTGGGTGAAGACCCACCAAAGCCATCTGCCAAGGGAGCCAAGAAGGCCGCCAAGACCGTTACGAAGCCA
AAGGACGGAAAGAAGAGACGTCATGCCCGTAAGGAATCATACTCCGTCTACATCTACCGTGTCCTCAAGC
AAGTTCATCCAGACACTGGAGTTTCCTCCAAAGCCATGTCTATCATGAACTCTTTTGTCAACGATGTCTT
CGAGCGTATTGCTGCTGAAGCATCCCGTCTTGCTCACTACAACAAGCGTTCCACAATCTCATCCCGCGAA
ATTCAGACCGCTGTCCGTCTGATCCTTCCAGGAGAGCTTGCCAAGCACGCCGTGTCTGAGGGAACCAAGG
CCGTTACCAAGTACACTTCCAGCAAGTAGGAATTCCAACTGAGCGCCGGTCGCTACCATTACCAACTTGT
CTGGTGTCAAAAATAATAGGGGCCGCTGTCATCAGAGTAAGTTTAAACTGAGTTCTACTAACTAACGAGT
AATATTTAAATTTTCAGCATCTCGCGCCCGTGCCTCTGACTTCTAAGTCCAATTACTCTTCAACATCCCT
ACATGCTCTTTCTCCCTGTGCTCCCACCCCCTATTTTTGTTATTATCAAAAAACTTCTCTTAATTTCTTT
GTTTTTTAGCTTCTTTTAAGTCACCTCTAACAATGAAATTGTGTAGATTCAAAAATAGAATTAATTCGTA
ATAAAAAGTCGAAAAAAATTGTGCTCCCTCCCCCCATTAATAATAATTCTATCCCAAAATCTACACAATG
TTCTGTGTACACTTCTTATGTTTTTTACTTCTGATAAATTTTTTTGAAACATCATAGAAAAAACCGCACA
CAAAATACCTTATCATATGTTACGTTTCAGTTTATGACCGCAATTTTTATTTCTTCGCACGTCTGGGCCT
CTCATGACGTCAAATCATGCTCATCGTGAAAAAGTTTTGGAGTATTTTTGGAATTTTTCAATCAAGTGAA
AGTTTATGAAATTAATTTTCCTGCTTTTGCTTTTTGGGGTTTCCCCTATTGTTTGTCAAGATTTCGAGGA
CGGCGTTTTTCTTGCTAAAATCACAAGTATTGATGAGCACGATGCAAGAAAGATCGGAAGAAGGTTTGGG
TTTGAGGCTCAGTGGAAGGTGAGTAGAAGTTGATAATTTGAAAGTGGAGTAGTGTCTATGGGGTTTTTGC
CTTAAATGACAGAATACATTCCCAATATACCAAACATAACTGTTTCCTACTAGTCGGCCGTACGGGCCCT
TTCGTCTCGCGCGTTTCGGTGATGACGGTGAAAACCTCTGACACATGCAGCTCCCGGAGACGGTCACAGC
TTGTCTGTAAGCGGATGCCGGGAGCAGACAAGCCCGTCAGGGCGCGTCAGCGGGTGTTGGCGGGTGTCGG
GGCTGGCTTAACTATGCGGCATCAGAGCAGATTGTACTGAGAGTGCACCATATGCGGTGTGAAATACCGC
ACAGATGCGTAAGGAGAAAATACCGCATCAGGCGGCCTTAAGGGCCTCGTGATACGCCTATTTTTATAGG
TTAATGTCATGATAATAATGGTTTCTTAGACGTCAGGTGGCACTTTTCGGGGAAATGTGCGCGGAACCCC
TATTTGTTTATTTTTCTAAATACATTCAAATATGTATCCGCTCATGAGACAATAACCCTGATAAATGCTT
CAATAATATTGAAAAAGGAAGAGTATGAGTATTCAACATTTCCGTGTCGCCCTTATTCCCTTTTTTGCGG
CATTTTGCCTTCCTGTTTTTGCTCACCCAGAAACGCTGGTGAAAGTAAAAGATGCTGAAGATCAGTTGGG
TGCACGAGTGGGTTACATCGAACTGGATCTCAACAGCGGTAAGATCCTTGAGAGTTTTCGCCCCGAAGAA
CGTTTTCCAATGATGAGCACTTTTAAAGTTCTGCTATGTGGCGCGGTATTATCCCGTATTGACGCCGGGC
AAGAGCAACTCGGTCGCCGCATACACTATTCTCAGAATGACTTGGTTGAGTACTCACCAGTCACAGAAAA
GCATCTTACGGATGGCATGACAGTAAGAGAATTATGCAGTGCTGCCATAACCATGAGTGATAACACTGCG
GCCAACTTACTTCTGACAACGATCGGAGGACCGAAGGAGCTAACCGCTTTTTTGCACAACATGGGGGATC
ATGTAACTCGCCTTGATCGTTGGGAACCGGAGCTGAATGAAGCCATACCAAACGACGAGCGTGACACCAC
GATGCCTGTAGCAATGGCAACAACGTTGCGCAAACTATTAACTGGCGAACTACTTACTCTAGCTTCCCGG
CAACAATTAATAGACTGGATGGAGGCGGATAAAGTTGCAGGACCACTTCTGCGCTCGGCCCTTCCGGCTG
GCTGGTTTATTGCTGATAAATCTGGAGCCGGTGAGCGTGGGTCTCGCGGTATCATTGCAGCACTGGGGCC
AGATGGTAAGCCCTCCCGTATCGTAGTTATCTACACGACGGGGAGTCAGGCAACTATGGATGAACGAAAT
AGACAGATCGCTGAGATAGGTGCCTCACTGATTAAGCATTGGTAACTGTCAGACCAAGTTTACTCATATA
TACTTTAGATTGATTTAAAACTTCATTTTTAATTTAAAAGGATCTAGGTGAAGATCCTTTTTGATAATCT
CATGACCAAAATCCCTTAACGTGAGTTTTCGTTCCACTGAGCGTCAGACCCCGTAGAAAAGATCAAAGGA
TCTTCTTGAGATCCTTTTTTTCTGCGCGTAATCTGCTGCTTGCAAACAAAAAAACCACCGCTACCAGCGG
TGGTTTGTTTGCCGGATCAAGAGCTACCAACTCTTTTTCCGAAGGTAACTGGCTTCAGCAGAGCGCAGAT
ACCAAATACTGTTCTTCTAGTGTAGCCGTAGTTAGGCCACCACTTCAAGAACTCTGTAGCACCGCCTACA
TACCTCGCTCTGCTAATCCTGTTACCAGTGGCTGCTGCCAGTGGCGATAAGTCGTGTCTTACCGGGTTGG
ACTCAAGACGATAGTTACCGGATAAGGCGCAGCGGTCGGGCTGAACGGGGGGTTCGTGCACACAGCCCAG
CTTGGAGCGAACGACCTACACCGAACTGAGATACCTACAGCGTGAGCTATGAGAAAGCGCCACGCTTCCC
GAAGGGAGAAAGGCGGACAGGTATCCGGTAAGCGGCAGGGTCGGAACAGGAGAGCGCACGAGGGAGCTTC
CAGGGGGAAACGCCTGGTATCTTTATAGTCCTGTCGGGTTTCGCCACCTCTGACTTGAGCGTCGATTTTT
GTGATGCTCGTCAGGGGGGCGGAGCCTATGGAAAAACGCCAGCAACGCGGCCTTTTTACGGTTCCTGGCC
TTTTGCTGGCCTTTTGCTCACATGTTCTTTCCTGCGTTATCCCCTGATTCTGTGGATAACCGTATTACCG
CCTTTGAGTGAGCTGATACCGCTCGCCGCAGCCGAACGACCGAGCGCAGCGAGTCAGTGAGCGAGGAAGC
GGAAGAGCGCCCAATACGCAAACCGCCTCTCCCCGCGCGTTGGCCGATTCATTAATGCAGCTGGCACGAC
AGGTTTCCCGACTGGAAAGCGGGCAGTGAGCGCAACGCAATTAATGTGAGTTAGCTCACTCATTAGGCAC
CCCAGGCTTTACACTTTATGCTTCCGGCTCGTATGTTGTGTGGAATTGTGAGCGGATAACAATT
Features (pLannotate 1.2.2; 13 found; start..end, strand, type, name):
    152..169     -  misc_feature   MCS (fragment): pUC18/19 multiple cloning site
    894..1739    +  CDS            mTagBFP2: mTagBFP2 is a basic (constitutively fluorescent) blue fluorescent protein published in 2011, derived from Entacmaea quadricolor. It is reported to be a very rapidly-maturing monomer with very low acid sensitivity.
   1764..2126    +  CDS            his-11: H2B1_CAEEL - Experimental evidence at protein level: Swiss-Prot protein existence level 1. Core component of nucleosome. Nucleosomes wrap and compact DNA into chromatin, limiting DNA accessibility to the cellular machineries which require DNA as a template. Histones thereby play a central role in transcription regulation, DNA repair, DNA replication and chromosomal stability. DNA accessibility is regulated via a complex set of post-translational modifications of histones, also called histone code, and nucleosome remodeling. From Caenorhabditis elegans.
   2736..2888    +  CDS            aex-5 (fragment): AEX5_CAEEL - Also known as kpc-3 From Caenorhabditis elegans.
   3016..3051    +  CDS            rop (fragment): Rop protein, which maintains plasmids at low copy number; rop
   3153..3252    +  misc_feature   bom (fragment): basis of mobility region from pBR322
   3350..3454    +  promoter       AmpR promoter: bla
   3455..4315    +  CDS            AmpR: β-lactamase; bla; confers resistance to ampicillin, carbenicillin, and related antibiotics
   4486..5074    +  rep_origin     ori: high-copy-number ColE1/pMB1/pBR322/pUC origin of replication
   5257..5349    +  CDS            lacI (fragment): lac repressor; lacI; The lac repressor binds to the lac operator to inhibit transcription in E. coli. This inhibition can be relieved by adding lactose or isopropyl-β-D-thiogalactopyranoside (IPTG).
   5362..5383    +  protein_bind   CAP binding site: CAP binding activates transcription in the presence of cAMP. E. coli catabolite activator protein
   5398..5428    +  promoter       lac promoter: promoter for the E. coli lac operon
   5436..5452    +  protein_bind   lac operator: The lac repressor binds to the lac operator to inhibit transcription in E. coli. This inhibition can be relieved by adding lactose or isopropyl-β-D-thiogalactopyranoside (IPTG). lac repressor encoded by lacI
