[The description below was written by a language model from this plasmid's Addgene catalogue record and pLannotate feature annotations shown in this document.]
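Description:
pEY124 is a C. elegans expression plasmid built on the pPD95.62 backbone, one of the standard worm reporter vectors, and assembled by Gibson cloning. It is maintained in E. coli through a high-copy ColE1/pUC-type origin and selected with ampicillin via the β-lactamase (AmpR) gene and its native promoter. The feature table also picks up leftover cloning-vector elements: fragments of the pUC multiple cloning site, rop, bom and lacI, plus the CAP binding site, lac promoter and lac operator. These play no evident role in the worm reporter function.

The payload is a transcriptional reporter for srg-32, a C. elegans gene. The srg-32 regulatory sequence itself is not annotated. It presumably occupies the unannotated stretch between the MCS fragment and the start of the fluorescent protein coding sequence, but the record does not define its boundaries or length. Downstream lies the coding sequence for mTagBFP2, a fast-maturing monomeric blue fluorescent protein, followed closely by his-11, which encodes a C. elegans histone H2B. This arrangement is consistent with a fluorophore–histone fusion that tethers the blue signal to chromatin, which would account for the nuclear localisation stated in the purpose. A short match to aex-5 further downstream probably reflects genomic sequence carried within the backbone's 3' region rather than a functional coding element, and no 3' UTR is explicitly annotated.

The plasmid was deposited as one of the neural reporters associated with NeuroPAL, a multicolour atlas for identifying neurons across the whole C. elegans nervous system. The record defers to that work for which cells express it.
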