Addgene plasmid #223471: pEY124
Purpose: srg-32 fluorescent neural reporter driving nuclear mTagBFP2 expression (refer to NeuroPAL paper for expression)
Depositing lab: Oliver Hobert & Eviatar Yemini. Depositing organization: Columbia University. Publication: NeuroPAL: A Multicolor Atlas for Whole-Brain Neuronal Identification in C. elegans. Yemini E, Lin A, Nejatbakhsh A, Varol E, Sun R, Mena GE, Samuel ADT, Paninski L, Venkatachalam V, Hobert O. Cell. 2021 Jan 7;184(1):272-288.e11. doi: 10.1016/j.cell.2020.12.012. Epub 2020 Dec 29. PubMed 33378642.
Backbone
  Vector backbone: pPD95.62
  Vector type: Worm Expression
Growth in bacteria
  Bacterial resistance: Ampicillin, 100 μg/mL
  Growth temperature: 37°C
  Growth strain: DH5alpha
  Copy number: Unknown
Gene/Insert
  Gene/Insert name: srg-32
  Species: C. elegans (nematode)
  Entrez Gene: srg-32 (a.k.a. CELE_T21C9.7)
  Cloning method: Gibson Cloning
Terms and licenses: Academic/Nonprofit Terms; Industry Terms: Not Available to Industry
How to cite: pEY124 was a gift from Oliver Hobert & Eviatar Yemini (Addgene plasmid # 223471 ; http://n2t.net/addgene:223471 ; RRID:Addgene_223471)
